Addgene plasmid #26738: PaGFP-UtrCH
Depositing lab: William Bement. Depositing organization: University of Wisconsin, Madison. Publication: Versatile fluorescent probes for actin filaments based on the actin-binding domain of utrophin. Burkel BM, von Dassow G, Bement WM. Cell Motil Cytoskeleton. 2007 Nov . 64(11):822-32. 10.1002/cm.20226 PubMed 17685442.
Backbone
  Vector backbone: pCS2+
  Backbone size w/o insert (bp): 4097
  Vector type: Mammalian Expression ; reporter for F-actin
Growth in bacteria
  Bacterial resistance: Ampicillin, 100 μg/mL
  Growth temperature: 37°C
  Growth strain: DH5alpha
  Copy number: High Copy
Gene/Insert
  Gene/Insert name: Utrophin (alt names: UtrCH; PaGFP-UtrCH)
  Species: unknown
  Mutation: Calponin homology domain of utrophin (aa# 1-261)
  Tag / fusion protein: photoactivatable GFP (N terminal on insert)
  Cloning method: Restriction Enzyme
  Sequencing primers: 5′ SP6; 3′ T7
Terms and licenses: Academic/Nonprofit Terms; Industry Terms: Not Available to Industry
Depositor comments: The calponin homology domain of utrophin (Utr-CH) was fused to a photoactivatable form of GFP in order to visualize F-actin.
How to cite: PaGFP-UtrCH was a gift from William Bement (Addgene plasmid # 26738 ; http://n2t.net/addgene:26738 ; RRID:Addgene_26738)
