[The description below was written by a language model from this plasmid's Addgene catalogue record and pLannotate feature annotations shown in this document.]
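Description:
PaGFP-UtrCH is a fluorescent F-actin reporter built in the pCS2+ expression backbone, giving a plasmid of about 5.6 kb. It is maintained in E. coli as a high-copy plasmid through a ColE1/pUC-type origin and selected with ampicillin via the β-lactamase gene. An f1 origin and remnants of the lac promoter/operator, lacI and lacZα regions are also annotated as backbone carry-over and play no evident role in the probe's function.

The payload is a single open reading frame in which photoactivatable GFP (PA-GFP, an Aequorea victoria derivative that becomes brightly green-fluorescent only after photoactivation) is fused to the N-terminus of the calponin homology domain of utrophin (residues 1–261). The catalogue lists the insert species as unknown, but the feature annotation matches the fragment to human UTRN. Expression in vertebrate cells is driven by the simian CMV IE94 enhancer/promoter, and transcripts are terminated by an SV40 polyadenylation signal downstream of the residual multiple cloning site. An SP6 promoter sits between the CMV promoter and the coding sequence, an arrangement that allows in vitro transcription of sense mRNA from the plasmid. Reverse-oriented T7 and T3 promoters flank the 3′ end of the cassette.

The utrophin domain binds actin filaments, so the fusion decorates F-actin in living cells. The photoactivatable tag allows a chosen subpopulation of labelled filaments to be switched on with light, which suits following actin movement and turnover rather than simply imaging the whole network.
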