Features (pLannotate 1.2.2; 17 found; start..end, strand, type, name):
      1..978     +  promoter       CMV IE94 promoter: enhancer/promoter region of simian cytomegalovirus major immediate early transcription unit IE94
   1013..1031    +  promoter       SP6 promoter: promoter for bacteriophage SP6 RNA polymerase
   1068..1784    +  CDS            PA-GFP: PA-GFP is a photoactivatable green fluorescent protein published in 2002, derived from Aequorea victoria.
   1794..2576    +  CDS            UTRN (fragment): UTRN_HUMAN - Also known as DMDL, DRP1. Experimental evidence at protein level: Swiss-Prot protein existence level 1. May play a role in anchoring the cytoskeleton to the plasma membrane. From Homo sapiens (Human).
   2580..2608    +  misc_feature   MCS (fragment): multiple cloning site
   2614..2631    -  promoter       T7 promoter (fragment): promoter for bacteriophage T7 RNA polymerase
   2636..2770    -  polyA_signal   SV40 poly(A) signal: SV40 polyadenylation signal
   2883..2901    -  promoter       T3 promoter: promoter for bacteriophage T3 RNA polymerase
   2946..2962    -  protein_bind   lac operator: The lac repressor binds to the lac operator to inhibit transcription in E. coli. This inhibition can be relieved by adding lactose or isopropyl-β-D-thiogalactopyranoside (IPTG). lac repressor encoded by lacI
   2970..3000    -  promoter       lac promoter: promoter for the E. coli lac operon
   3015..3036    -  protein_bind   CAP binding site: CAP binding activates transcription in the presence of cAMP. E. coli catabolite activator protein
   3049..3141    -  CDS            lacI (fragment): lac repressor; lacI; The lac repressor binds to the lac operator to inhibit transcription in E. coli. This inhibition can be relieved by adding lactose or isopropyl-β-D-thiogalactopyranoside (IPTG).
   3324..3912    -  rep_origin     ori: high-copy-number ColE1/pMB1/pBR322/pUC origin of replication
   4083..4943    -  CDS            AmpR: β-lactamase; bla; confers resistance to ampicillin, carbenicillin, and related antibiotics
   4944..5048    -  promoter       AmpR promoter: bla
   5101..5529    -  rep_origin     f1 ori (sequence partly withheld): f1 bacteriophage origin of replication; arrow indicates direction of (+) strand synthesis
   5534..5600    -  CDS            lacZα (fragment): LacZα fragment of β-galactosidase; lacZ fragment
>Addgene plasmid #26738 | PaGFP-UtrCH | addgene full sequence | sequence record 314031 | Addgene NGS Result
GCCAATTCAATATGGCGTATATGGACTCATGCCAATTCAATATGGTGGATCTGGACCTGTGCCAATTCAA
TATGGCGTATATGGACTCGTGCCAATTCAATATGGTGGATCTGGACCCCAGCCAATTCAATATGGCGGAC
TTGGCACCATGCCAATTCAATATGGCGGACCTGGCACTGTGCCAACTGGGGAGGGGTCTACTTGGCACGG
TGCCAAGTTTGAGGAGGGGTCTTGGCCCTGTGCCAAGTCCGCCATATTGAATTGGCATGGTGCCAATAAT
GGCGGCCATATTGGCTATATGCCAGGATCAATATATAGGCAATATCCAATATGGCCCTATGCCAATATGG
CTATTGGCCAGGTTCAATACTATGTATTGGCCCTATGCCATATAGTATTCCATATATGGGTTTTCCTATT
GACGTAGATAGCCCCTCCCAATGGGCGGTCCCATATACCATATATGGGGCTTCCTAATACCGCCCATAGC
CACTCCCCCATTGACGTCAATGGTCTCTATATATGGTCTTTCCTATTGACGTCATATGGGCGGTCCTATT
GACGTATATGGCGCCTCCCCCATTGACGTCAATTACGGTAAATGGCCCGCCTGGCTCAATGCCCATTGAC
GTCAATAGGACCACCCACCATTGACGTCAATGGGATGGCTCATTGCCCATTCATATCCGTTCTCACGCCC
CCTATTGACGTCAATGACGGTAAATGGCCCACTTGGCAGTACATCAATATCTATTAATAGTAACTTGGCA
AGTACATTACTATTGGAAGTACGCCAGGGTACATTGGCAGTACTCCCATTGACGTCAATGGCGGTAAATG
GCCCGCGATGGCTGCCAAGTACATCCCCATTGACGTCAATGGGGAGGGGCAATGACGCAAATGGGCGTTC
CATTGACGTAAATGGGCGGTAGGCGTGCCTAATGGGAGGTCTATATAAGCAATGCTCGTTTAGGGAACCG
CCATTCTGCCTGGGGACGTCGGAGCAAGCTTGATTTAGGTGACACTATAGAATACAAGCTACTTGTTCTT
TTTGCAGGATCCAAACCATGGTGAGCAAGGGCGAGGAGCTGTTCACCGGGGTGGTGCCCATCCTGGTCGA
GCTGGACGGCGACGTAAACGGCCACAAGTTCAGCGTGTCCGGCGAGGGCGAGGGCGATGCCACCTACGGC
AAGCTGACCCTGAAGTTCATCTGCACCACCGGCAAGCTGCCCGTGCCCTGGCCCACCCTCGTGACCACCT
TCAGCTACGGCGTGCAGTGCTTCAGCCGCTACCCCGACCACATGAAGCAGCACGACTTCTTCAAGTCCGC
CATGCCCGAAGGCTACGTCCAGGAGCGCACCATCTTCTTCAAGGACGACGGCAACTACAAGACCCGCGCC
GAGGTGAAGTTCGAGGGCGACACCCTGGTGAACCGCATCGAGCTGAAGGGCATCGACTTCAAGGAGGACG
GCAACATCCTGGGGCACAAGCTGGAGTACAACTACAACAGCCACAACGTCTATATCATGGCCGACAAGCA
GAAGAACGGCATCAAGGCTAACTTCAAGATCCGCCACAACATCGAGGACGGCAGCGTGCAGCTCGCCGAC
CACTACCAGCAGAACACCCCCATCGGCGACGGCCCCGTGCTGCTGCCCGACAACCACTACCTGAGCCACC
AGTCCGCCCTGAGCAAAGACCCCAACGAGAAGCGCGATCACATGGTCCTGCTGGAGTTCGTGACCGCCGC
CGGGATCACTCTCGGCATGGACGAGCTGTACAAGTCCGGAACCATGGCCAAGTATGGAGAACATGAAGCC
AGTCCTGACAATGGGCAGAACGAATTCAGTGATATCATTAAGTCCAGATCTGATGAACACAATGACGTAC
AGAAGAAAACCTTTACCAAATGGATAAATGCTCGATTTTCAAAGAGTGGGAAACCACCCATCAATGATAT
GTTCACAGACCTCAAAGATGGAAGGAAGCTATTGGATCTTCTAGAAGGCCTCACAGGAACATCACTGCCA
AAGGAACGTGGTTCCACAAGGGTACATGCCTTAAATAACGTCAACAGAGTGCTGCAGGTTTTACATCAGA
ACAATGTGGAATTAGTGAATATAGGGGGAACCGACATTGTGGATGGAAATCACAAACTGACTTTGGGGTT
ACTTTGGAGCATCATTTTGCACTGGCAGGTGAAAGATGTCATGAAGGATGTCATGTCGGACCTGCAGCAG
ACGAACAGTGAGAAGATCCTGCTCAGCTGGGTGCGTCAGACCACCAGGCCCTACAGCCAAGTCAACGTCC
TCAACTTCACCACCAGCTGGACAGATGGACTCGCCTTTAATGCTGTCCTCCACCGACATAAACCTGATCT
CTTCAGCTGGGATAAAGTTGTCAAAATGTCACCAATTGAGAGACTTGAACATGCCTTCAGCAAGGCTCAA
ACTTATTTGGGAATTGAAAAGCTGTTAGATCCTGAAGATGTTGCCGTTCGGCTTCCTGACAAGAAATCCA
TAATTATGTATTTAACATCTTTGTTTGAGGTGCTACCTCAGCAAGTCACCATAGACTAACTCGAGCTCAA
GCTTCGAATTCTGCAGTCTAGAACTATAGTGAGTCGTATTACGTAGATCCAGACATGATAAGATACATTG
ATGAGTTTGGACAAACCACAACTAGAATGCAGTGAAAAAAATGCTTTATTTGTGAAATTTGTGATGCTAT
TGCTTTATTTGTAACCATTATAAGCTGCAATAAACAAGTTAACAACAACAATTGCATTCATTTTATGTTT
CAGGTTCAGGGGGAGGTGTGGGAGGTTTTTTAATTCGCGGCCGCGGCGCCAATGCATTGGGCCCGGTACC
CAGCTTTTGTTCCCTTTAGTGAGGGTTAATTGCGCGCTTGGCGTAATCATGGTCATAGCTGTTTCCTGTG
TGAAATTGTTATCCGCTCACAATTCCACACAACATACGAGCCGGGAGCATAAAGTGTAAAGCCTGGGGTG
CCTAATGAGTGAGCTAACTCACATTAATTGCGTTGCGCTCACTGCCCGCTTTCCAGTCGGGAAACCTGTC
GTGCCAGCTGCATTAATGAATCGGCCAACGCGCGGGGAGAGGCGGTTTGCGTATTGGGCGCTCTTCCGCT
TCCTCGCTCACTGACTCGCTGCGCTCGGTCGTTCGGCTGCGGCGAGCGGTATCAGCTCACTCAAAGGCGG
TAATACGGTTATCCACAGAATCAGGGGATAACGCAGGAAAGAACATGTGAGCAAAAGGCCAGCAAAAGGC
CAGGAACCGTAAAAAGGCCGCGTTGCTGGCGTTTTTCCATAGGCTCCGCCCCCCTGACGAGCATCACAAA
AATCGACGCTCAAGTCAGAGGTGGCGAAACCCGACAGGACTATAAAGATACCAGGCGTTTCCCCCTGGAA
GCTCCCTCGTGCGCTCTCCTGTTCCGACCCTGCCGCTTACCGGATACCTGTCCGCCTTTCTCCCTTCGGG
AAGCGTGGCGCTTTCTCATAGCTCACGCTGTAGGTATCTCAGTTCGGTGTAGGTCGTTCGCTCCAAGCTG
GGCTGTGTGCACGAACCCCCCGTTCAGCCCGACCGCTGCGCCTTATCCGGTAACTATCGTCTTGAGTCCA
ACCCGGTAAGACACGACTTATCGCCACTGGCAGCAGCCACTGGTAACAGGATTAGCAGAGCGAGGTATGT
AGGCGGTGCTACAGAGTTCTTGAAGTGGTGGCCTAACTACGGCTACACTAGAAGAACAGTATTTGGTATC
TGCGCTCTGCTGAAGCCAGTTACCTTCGGAAAAAGAGTTGGTAGCTCTTGATCCGGCAAACAAACCACCG
CTGGTAGCGGTGGTTTTTTTGTTTGCAAGCAGCAGATTACGCGCAGAAAAAAAGGATCTCAAGAAGATCC
TTTGATCTTTTCTACGGGGTCTGACGCTCAGTGGAACGAAAACTCACGTTAAGGGATTTTGGTCATGAGA
TTATCAAAAAGGATCTTCACCTAGATCCTTTTAAATTAAAAATGAAGTTTTAAATCAATCTAAAGTATAT
ATGAGTAAACTTGGTCTGACAGTTACCAATGCTTAATCAGTGAGGCACCTATCTCAGCGATCTGTCTATT
TCGTTCATCCATAGTTGCCTGACTCCCCGTCGTGTAGATAACTACGATACGGGAGGGCTTACCATCTGGC
CCCAGTGCTGCAATGATACCGCGAGACCCACGCTCACCGGCTCCAGATTTATCAGCAATAAACCAGCCAG
CCGGAAGGGCCGAGCGCAGAAGTGGTCCTGCAACTTTATCCGCCTCCATCCAGTCTATTAATTGTTGCCG
GGAAGCTAGAGTAAGTAGTTCGCCAGTTAATAGTTTGCGCAACGTTGTTGCCATTGCTACAGGCATCGTG
GTGTCACGCTCGTCGTTTGGTATGGCTTCATTCAGCTCCGGTTCCCAACGATCAAGGCGAGTTACATGAT
CCCCCATGTTGTGCAAAAAAGCGGTTAGCTCCTTCGGTCCTCCGATCGTTGTCAGAAGTAAGTTGGCCGC
AGTGTTATCACTCATGGTTATGGCAGCACTGCATAATTCTCTTACTGTCATGCCATCCGTAAGATGCTTT
TCTGTGACTGGTGAGTACTCAACCAAGTCATTCTGAGAATAGTGTATGCGGCGACCGAGTTGCTCTTGCC
CGGCGTCAATACGGGATAATACCGCGCCACATAGCAGAACTTTAAAAGTGCTCATCATTGGAAAACGTTC
TTCGGGGCGAAAACTCTCAAGGATCTTACCGCTGTTGAGATCCAGTTCGATGTAACCCACTCGTGCACCC
AACTGATCTTCAGCATCTTTTACTTTCACCAGCGTTTCTGGGTGAGCAAAAACAGGAAGGCAAAATGCCG
CAAAAAAGGGAATAAGGGCGACACGGAAATGTTGAATACTCATACTCTTCCTTTTTCAATATTATTGAAG
CATTTATCAGGGTTATTGTCTCATGAGCGGATACATATTTGAATGTATTTAGAAAAATAAACAAATAGGG
GTTCCGCGCACATTTCCCCGAAAAGTGCCACCTAAATTGTAAGCGTTAATATTTTGTTAAAATTCGCGTT
AAATTTTTGTTAAATCAGCTCATTTTTTAACCAATAGGCCGAAATCGGCAAAATCCCTTATAAATCAAAA
GAATAGACCGAGATAGGGT
[37 nt withheld, positions 5200-5236]
AAAGAACGTGGACTCCAACGTCAAAGG
[49 nt withheld, positions 5264-5312]
T
[91 nt withheld, positions 5314-5404]
G
[124 nt withheld, positions 5406-5529]
CCCATTCGCCATTCAGGCTGCGCAACTGTTGGGAAGGGCGATCGGTGCGGGCCTCTTCGCTATTACGCCA
GTCGACC
